>Addgene plasmid #200780 | pJH4562 | addgene full sequence | sequence record 408460 | Addgene NGS Result
AAGCTTGGGCTGCAGCATGCAGCTTAGCCGGAATAGGGTCACGAAAACATGAAAATAAAGCTTGAACCTA
TTGTTATGATTTTCAATGCCACCTTTTGCAGTTTAATATACACTATTACTACTTCTCAGTTCAAGTTCAC
TTCTGAGACGGAACCTTTATTTTCTAACTTTCTTTAATCTTACTTTTTATGAGCCGAACGTTCTATTTTG
TAAAATGATCAGATACAAGCCCAAAGCTAATTTTGCCAATAAGTGTTAGTAGATCAATTGAATTACAATA
TAATGACCTGGGCGGAATAGATTTTTGCACTGATTTTTCTCCAAGCTTACTCTATGAATATTCATAGATC
ATCTTCAAAGGTAGCGTGTGTTGTAGTTGTGTTTTGGCGGGTTCGTGTTATTTGACTCAGCTCAAGTAGA
TGTTGTAGTCTTCCCTCAATCAACGCGTGGGCTTGACCCTCTTTAAATTGAGTGGAAACCAGCCAATCTA
TTTGAAATCTACCCCCGAAATGAGATTCGACGATGACACGACGTGTGTGTTACGTGCGCTGAGAATTTAG
GAAAAAAAAGATAATCTTCTTTTCGTTAGCTGCGCCACAACCTGTGCAGATAAACTCCGCACAATTGAAG
TTCTTACTGGTCCCACCCGATTTATTCAATTGTATTGTGTCTTTTTTTCTTATTTCTCTACAACTCTAAC
TTTCTTCAACTATTCTCTACATCAGTGCTTTTTTCCACCATGAAAAAAGAAATGACGTCGTTGTTTCTTA
GGAGGGGCGGAGCCTCAACTCAATGGTCCGTTCGAATAGATCCCACCCCTCATATAAATAGGACTGAAAC
CAAAGAAGTTTTTAAATTTTCAGCTTACCGTGTTTCTCAATTTTCAAAATAGTCTTTTTTGTGTCTGAAC
GGGCTGATCAATTATGTGTTTTTTTGAATGAAAAATCTTCCTCCCAAGCCTTAAAATTCCTTCCAAAGAT
CGAAAGTTATGTCTATTCAAGTTACTTCTTCTTAGATCAAATATTAAACAAAAAAATACGCCATCATTCT
CTCACATTTAGTAATTCAAAATTTCGATTTGTTTTCGAACTTTTGAATTTCCCGCCTAGGAAGTGACATG
AGTGAAATCTCATTAGATAAATGTGGCACTCACCGATGACACTATTTTCAAATAAGGGGGGGGGGTGTTT
CGAATACCTTGTACACGCGTTTCCGCAAAACCACACACCCCGAGTTCCTCAGCTTCTTCCCCTCGACCCA
TGAGCCACGTCAAGATGTCAGCGTGTCACTTTTCATTGCTTCACCTTCTACGGTAACGAGAAAAGGCGGG
GAATCCAGGATCTGGTGTGACTTCTTCCTTCTTCGTATCTTCCTAAAAATGTTCGTTTACTTTTTAGCGA
GTGTCATTTGATGGGATGTCGTTCTTGAGGAAAGAGGCTAGAAGCTTAATACTCTCATATTTCATATTAT
TGGCATCAAGACGTTTATTATTTAACTACAATAACGATTGCTTTAACAACTAAAAATAATAATTTCAGGG
TTAGACGGATCCCCGGGATAACTTCGTATAGCATACATTATACGAAGTTATATGGTCTCCAAGGGAGAGG
AGCTCTTCACCGGAGTCGTCCCAATCCTCGTCGAGCTCGACGGAGACGTCAACGGACACAAGTTCTCCGT
CCGTGGAGAGGGAGAGGGAGACGCCACCAACGGAAAGCTCACCCTCAAGTTCATCTGCACCACCGGAAAG
CTCCCAGTCCCAGTAAGTTTAAACATATATATACTAACTAACCCTGATTATTTAAATTTTCAGTGGCCAA
CCCTCGTCACCACCCTCTCCCACGGAGTCCAGTGCTTCGCCCGTTACCCAGACCACATGAAGCAGCACGA
CTTCTTCAAGTCCGCCATGCCAGAGGGATACGTCCAGGAGCGTACCATCTTCTTCAAGGACGACGGAACC
TACAAGAGTAAGTTTAAACATGATTTTACTAACTAACTAATCTGATTTAAATTTTCAGCCCGTGCCGAGG
TCAAGTTCGAGGGAGACACCCTCGTCAACCGTATCGAGCTCAAGGGAGTCGACTTCAAGGAGGACGGAAA
CATCCTCGGACACAAGCTCGAGTACAACTTCAACTCCCACAACATCTACATCATGGCCGTCAAGCAGAAG
AACGGAATCAAGGTAAGTTTAAACATGATTTTACTAACTAACTAATCTGATTTAAATTTTCAGGTCAACT
TCAAGATCCGTCACAACGTCGAGGACGGATCCGTCCAGCTCGCCGACCACTACCAGCAGAACACCCCAAT
CGGAGACGGACCAGTCCTCCTCCCAGACTCCCACTACCTCTCCACCCAGTCCGTCCTCTCCAAGGACCCA
AACGAGAAGCGTGACCACATGGTCCTCCTCGAGTTCCGTACCGCCGCCGGAATCACCCTCGGAATGGACG
AGCTCTACAAGTGATAAATGCAAAATCCTTTCAAGCATTCCCTTCTTCTCTATCACTCTTCTTTCTTTTT
GTCAAAAAATTCTCTCGCTAATTTATTTGCTTTTTTAATGTTATTATTTTATGACTTTTTATAGTCACTG
AAAAGTTTGCATCTGAGTGAAGTGAATGCTATCAAAATGTGATTCTGTCTGATGTACTTTCACAATCTCT
CTTCAATTCCATTTTGAAGTGCTTTAAACCCGAAAGGTTGAGAAAAATGCGAGCGCTCAAATATTTGTAT
TGTGTTCGTTGAGTGACCCAACAAAAAGAGGAAACTTTATTGTGCCGCCAAGAAAAAAGTCTCAATAACT
TCGTATAGCATACATTATACGAAGTTATGCTAGCATGGCCTCCCAGGTCGTGTACGGCGAGTGGGCCAGC
ACCCACACAGAGTGCTACAACATGAGCAGGATCGACAGCACCTTCGTGAGCCTGCTGCAGCTGGTGTGGG
CCGTGGTGAGCGGATGCCAGACCATCTTCATGATCAGCAGGGCCCCCAAGGTGCCCTGGGAGAGCGTGTA
CCTGCCCTTCGTGGAGTCCATCACATACGCCCTGGCCAGCACCGGCAATGGCACACTGCAGATGAGGGAC
GGCAGGTTCTTTCCCTGGTCCAGGATGGCCAGCTGGCTGTGCACATGCCCCATTATGCTGGGCCAGATCT
CCAACATGGCTCTGGTGAAGTACAAGAGCATCCCTCTGAACCCCATCGCCCAGGCCGCCAGCATTATCAG
GGTGGTGATGGGCATTACCGCTACCATCTCCCCCGCCGAGTACATGAAGTGGCTGTTCTTCTTCTTCGGC
GCTACCTGCCTGGTCTTCGAATACAGCGTGGTGTTCACCATCTTCCAGGTGGGACTGTACGGCTTCGAGT
CCGTGGGCACCCCTCTGGCCCAGAAGGTGGTGGTGAGGATCAAGATGCTGAGGCTGATCTTCTTCATCGC
CTGGACCATGTTCCCCATCGTGTGGCTGATTTCCCCCACCGGCGTGTGCGTGATCCACGAGAACGTGAGC
GCCATCCTGTATCTGCTCGCCGACGGCCTGTGCAAGAACACCTACGGCGTGATCCTGTGGTCCACCGCCT
GGGGAGTGCTCGAGGGAAAGTGGGACCCGGCTTGCCTCCCTGGCCAGGAGAAGCCTGAGGCCGACGACCC
CTTCGGACTGAACCACGAGAAGAATGCCCCCCCCAACGACGAGGTCAACATCAGAATGTTCGGCAGGGCG
GCCGCCGCGGTACCGGGAGGAGGAACCATGGTCTCAAAGGGTGAAGAAGATAACATGGCAATTATTAAAG
AGTTTATGCGTTTCAAGGTGCATATGGAGGGATCTGTCAATGGGCATGAGTTTGAAATTGAAGGTGAAGG
AGAAGGCCGACCATATGAGGGAACACAAACCGCAAAACTAAAGGTAAGTTTAAACATATATATACTAACT
AACCCTGATTATTTAAATTTTCAGGTAACTAAAGGCGGACCATTACCATTCGCCTGGGACATCCTCTCTC
CACAGTTCATGTATGGAAGTAAAGCTTATGTTAAACATCCGGCAGATATACCAGATTATTTGAAACTTTC
ATTCCCGGAGGGTTTTAAGTGGGAACGCGTAATGAATTTTGAAGACGGAGGAGTTGTTACAGTGACGCAA
GACTCAAGGTAAGTTTAAACAGTTCGGTACTAACTAACCATACATATTTAAATTTTCAGCCTCCAAGATG
GAGAATTTATTTATAAAGTCAAACTTCGAGGAACGAATTTCCCCTCGGATGGATCTGTTATGCAGAAGAA
GACTATGGGATGGGAAGCTTCAAGTGAAAGAATGTACCCTGAAGACGGTGCTCTTAAGGGAGAGATTAAA
CAACGTCTTAAATTGAAAGATGGAGGACATTACGATGCTGAGGTAAGTTTAAACATGATTTTACTAACTA
ACTAATCTGATTTAAATTTTCAGGTGAAGACAACTTACAAAGCCAAAAAACCAGTTCAGCTGCCAGGAGC
GTACAATGTTAATATTAAACTGGATATCACCTCCCACAACGAGGATTACACTATCGTTGAGCAATATGAA
AGAGCTGAAGGGCGGCACTCGACAGGTGGCATGGATGAATTGTATAAGTTCTGCTACGAGAACGAGGTCT
AAGAATTCCAACTGAGCGCCGGTCGCTACCATTACCAACTTGTCTGGTGTCAAAAATAATAGGGGCCGCT
GTCATCAGAGTAAGTTTAAACTGAGTTCTACTAACTAACGAGTAATATTTAAATTTTCAGCATCTCGCGC
CCGTGCCTCTGACTTCTAAGTCCAATTACTCTTCAACATCCCTACATGCTCTTTCTCCCTGTGCTCCCAC
CCCCTATTTTTGTTATTATCAAAAAACTTCTCTTAATTTCTTTGTTTTTTAGCTTCTTTTAAGTCACCTC
TAACAATGAAATTGTGTAGATTCAAAAATAGAATTAATTCGTAATAAAAAGTCGAAAAAAATTGTGCTCC
CTCCCCCCATTAATAATAATTCTATCCCAAAATCTACACAATGTTCTGTGTACACTTCTTATGTTTTTTA
CTTCTGATAAATTTTTTTGAAACATCATAGAAAAAACCGCACACAAAATACCTTATCATATGTTACGTTT
CAGTTTATGACCGCAATTTTTATTTCTTCGCACGTCTGGGCCTCTCATGACGTCAAATCATGCTCATCGT
GAAAAAGTTTTGGAGTATTTTTGGAATTTTTCAATCAAGTGAAAGTTTATGAAATTAATTTTCCTGCTTT
TGCTTTTTGGGGTTTCCCCTATTGTTTGTCAAGATTTCGAGGACGGCGTTTTTCTTGCTAAAATCACAAG
TATTGATGAGCACGATGCAAGAAAGATCGGAAGAAGGTTTGGGTTTGAGGCTCAGTGGAAGGTGAGTAGA
AGTTGATAATTTGAAAGTGGAGTAGTGTCTATGGGGTTTTTGCCTTAAATGACAGAATACATTCCCAATA
TACCAAACATAACTGTTTCCTACTAGTCGGCCGTACGGGCCCTTTCGTCTCGCGCGTTTCGGTGATGACG
GTGAAAACCTCTGACACATGCAGCTCCCGGAGACGGTCACAGCTTGTCTGTAAGCGGATGCCGGGAGCAG
ACAAGCCCGTCAGGGCGCGTCAGCGGGTGTTGGCGGGTGTCGGGGCTGGCTTAACTATGCGGCATCAGAG
CAGATTGTACTGAGAGTGCACCATATGCGGTGTGAAATACCGCACAGATGCGTAAGGAGAAAATACCGCA
TCAGGCGGCCTTAAGGGCCTCGTGATACGCCTATTTTTATAGGTTAATGTCATGATAATAATGGTTTCTT
AGACGTCAGGTGGCACTTTTCGGGGAAATGTGCGCGGAACCCCTATTTGTTTATTTTTCTAAATACATTC
AAATATGTATCCGCTCATGAGACAATAACCCTGATAAATGCTTCAATAATATTGAAAAAGGAAGAGTATG
AGTATTCAACATTTCCGTGTCGCCCTTATTCCCTTTTTTGCGGCATTTTGCCTTCCTGTTTTTGCTCACC
CAGAAACGCTGGTGAAAGTAAAAGATGCTGAAGATCAGTTGGGTGCACGAGTGGGTTACATCGAACTGGA
TCTCAACAGCGGTAAGATCCTTGAGAGTTTTCGCCCCGAAGAACGTTTTCCAATGATGAGCACTTTTAAA
GTTCTGCTATGTGGCGCGGTATTATCCCGTATTGACGCCGGGCAAGAGCAACTCGGTCGCCGCATACACT
ATTCTCAGAATGACTTGGTTGAGTACTCACCAGTCACAGAAAAGCATCTTACGGATGGCATGACAGTAAG
AGAATTATGCAGTGCTGCCATAACCATGAGTGATAACACTGCGGCCAACTTACTTCTGACAACGATCGGA
GGACCGAAGGAGCTAACCGCTTTTTTGCACAACATGGGGGATCATGTAACTCGCCTTGATCGTTGGGAAC
CGGAGCTGAATGAAGCCATACCAAACGACGAGCGTGACACCACGATGCCTGTAGCAATGGCAACAACGTT
GCGCAAACTATTAACTGGCGAACTACTTACTCTAGCTTCCCGGCAACAATTAATAGACTGGATGGAGGCG
GATAAAGTTGCAGGACCACTTCTGCGCTCGGCCCTTCCGGCTGGCTGGTTTATTGCTGATAAATCTGGAG
CCGGTGAGCGTGGGTCTCGCGGTATCATTGCAGCACTGGGGCCAGATGGTAAGCCCTCCCGTATCGTAGT
TATCTACACGACGGGGAGTCAGGCAACTATGGATGAACGAAATAGACAGATCGCTGAGATAGGTGCCTCA
CTGATTAAGCATTGGTAACTGTCAGACCAAGTTTACTCATATATACTTTAGATTGATTTAAAACTTCATT
TTTAATTTAAAAGGATCTAGGTGAAGATCCTTTTTGATAATCTCATGACCAAAATCCCTTAACGTGAGTT
TTCGTTCCACTGAGCGTCAGACCCCGTAGAAAAGATCAAAGGATCTTCTTGAGATCCTTTTTTTCTGCGC
GTAATCTGCTGCTTGCAAACAAAAAAACCACCGCTACCAGCGGTGGTTTGTTTGCCGGATCAAGAGCTAC
CAACTCTTTTTCCGAAGGTAACTGGCTTCAGCAGAGCGCAGATACCAAATACTGTTCTTCTAGTGTAGCC
GTAGTTAGGCCACCACTTCAAGAACTCTGTAGCACCGCCTACATACCTCGCTCTGCTAATCCTGTTACCA
GTGGCTGCTGCCAGTGGCGATAAGTCGTGTCTTACCGGGTTGGACTCAAGACGATAGTTACCGGATAAGG
CGCAGCGGTCGGGCTGAACGGGGGGTTCGTGCACACAGCCCAGCTTGGAGCGAACGACCTACACCGAACT
GAGATACCTACAGCGTGAGCTATGAGAAAGCGCCACGCTTCCCGAAGGGAGAAAGGCGGACAGGTATCCG
GTAAGCGGCAGGGTCGGAACAGGAGAGCGCACGAGGGAGCTTCCAGGGGGAAACGCCTGGTATCTTTATA
GTCCTGTCGGGTTTCGCCACCTCTGACTTGAGCGTCGATTTTTGTGATGCTCGTCAGGGGGGCGGAGCCT
ATGGAAAAACGCCAGCAACGCGGCCTTTTTACGGTTCCTGGCCTTTTGCTGGCCTTTTGCTCACATGTTC
TTTCCTGCGTTATCCCCTGATTCTGTGGATAACCGTATTACCGCCTTTGAGTGAGCTGATACCGCTCGCC
GCAGCCGAACGACCGAGCGCAGCGAGTCAGTGAGCGAGGAAGCGGAAGAGCGCCCAATACGCAAACCGCC
TCTCCCCGCGCGTTGGCCGATTCATTAATGCAGCTGGCACGACAGGTTTCCCGACTGGAAAGCGGGCAGT
GAGCGCAACGCAATTAATGTGAGTTAGCTCACTCATTAGGCACCCCAGGCTTTACACTTTATGCTTCCGG
CTCGTATGTTGTGTGGAATTGTGAGCGGATAACAATTTCACACAGGAAACAGCTATGACCATGATTACGC
CAAGCTGTAAGTTTAAACATGATCTTACTAACTAACTATTCTCATTTAAATTTTCAGAGCTTAAAAATGG
CTGAAATCACTCACAACGATGGATACGCTAACAACTTGGAAATGAAAT
Features (pLannotate 1.2.2; 15 found; start..end, strand, type, name):
   1558..1591    +  protein_bind   loxP: Cre-mediated recombination occurs in the 8-bp core sequence (GCATACAT). Cre recombinase
   1592..2461    +  CDS            EBFP2: EBFP2 is a basic (constitutively fluorescent) blue fluorescent protein published in 2007, derived from Aequorea victoria. It is reported to be a rapidly-maturing monomer with moderate acid sensitivity.
   2468..2791    +  terminator     tbb-2 terminator: tbb-2; transcription terminator for the C. elegans tubulin beta-2 gene
   2795..2828    +  protein_bind   loxP: Cre-mediated recombination occurs in the 8-bp core sequence (GCATACAT). Cre recombinase
   3738..4598    +  CDS            mCherry: mCherry is a basic (constitutively fluorescent) red fluorescent protein published in 2004, derived from Discosoma sp.. It is reported to be a very rapidly-maturing monomer with low acid sensitivity.
   5229..5381    +  CDS            aex-5 (fragment): AEX5_CAEEL - Also known as kpc-3 From Caenorhabditis elegans.
   5509..5544    +  CDS            rop (fragment): Rop protein, which maintains plasmids at low copy number; rop
   5646..5745    +  misc_feature   bom (fragment): basis of mobility region from pBR322
   5843..5947    +  promoter       AmpR promoter: bla
   5948..6808    +  CDS            AmpR: β-lactamase; bla; confers resistance to ampicillin, carbenicillin, and related antibiotics
   6979..7567    +  rep_origin     ori: high-copy-number ColE1/pMB1/pBR322/pUC origin of replication
   7750..7842    +  CDS            lacI (fragment): lac repressor; lacI; The lac repressor binds to the lac operator to inhibit transcription in E. coli. This inhibition can be relieved by adding lactose or isopropyl-β-D-thiogalactopyranoside (IPTG).
   7855..7876    +  protein_bind   CAP binding site: CAP binding activates transcription in the presence of cAMP. E. coli catabolite activator protein
   7891..7921    +  promoter       lac promoter: promoter for the E. coli lac operon
   7929..7945    +  protein_bind   lac operator: The lac repressor binds to the lac operator to inhibit transcription in E. coli. This inhibition can be relieved by adding lactose or isopropyl-β-D-thiogalactopyranoside (IPTG). lac repressor encoded by lacI
