[The description below was written by a language model from this plasmid's Addgene catalogue record and pLannotate feature annotations shown in this document.]
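Description:
pJH4562 is a C. elegans expression plasmid built on a pBluescript-type (pBSK) backbone. It is propagated in E. coli as a high-copy plasmid through a ColE1/pUC-family origin and selected with ampicillin via the β-lactamase gene. The annotated sequence also shows residual bacterial backbone elements (lac promoter/operator and CAP site, plus fragments of lacI, rop and bom) that play no part in worm expression.

The payload is a Cre-dependent "floxed stop" cassette driven by the flp-18 promoter, which the record describes as active in the AVA interneurons and other neurons. Downstream of the promoter region, two loxP sites in the same orientation flank an EBFP2 coding sequence followed by the tbb-2 terminator. Without Cre, transcription yields blue fluorescent protein and ends at this terminator, so cells with an active promoter are marked in blue and the downstream gene stays silent. Cre excises the EBFP2-terminator unit and places the promoter next to GtACR2, fused at its C terminus to mCherry and followed by the unc-54 3' UTR. GtACR2 is generally known as a light-gated anion channelrhodopsin used for optogenetic silencing.

The feature table does not annotate the promoter, GtACR2 or the 3' UTR by name. An unannotated gap of about 900 bp between the second loxP site and mCherry is consistent with the 882 bp insert, and an aex-5 fragment sits downstream of mCherry. The catalogue lists the insert species as C. elegans, which probably reflects the host rather than the gene's origin.

Paired with a Cre driver whose expression overlaps that of flp-18, this intersectional design restricts the red-labelled silencer to a narrower set of neurons. According to the associated publication title, it was used to study how a tonically active neuron modulates motor states.
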