Addgene plasmid #200780: pJH4562
Purpose: Pflp-18 LoxP EBFP LoxP GtACR2 mCherry unc-54 3' UTR C.elegans AVA and other neurons expression of GtACR2 RFP
Depositing lab: Mei Zhen. Publication: A tonically active master neuron modulates mutually exclusive motor states at two timescales. Meng J, Ahamed T, Yu B, Hung W, Ei Mouridi S, Wang Z, Zhang Y, Wen Q, Boulin T, Gao S, Zhen M. Sci Adv. 2024 Apr 12;10(15):eadk0002. doi: 10.1126/sciadv.adk0002. Epub 2024 Apr 10. PubMed 38598630.
Backbone
  Vector backbone: pBSK
  Backbone manufacturer: stratagene
  Backbone size w/o insert (bp): 7216
  Total vector size (bp): 8098
  Vector type: Worm Expression
Growth in bacteria
  Bacterial resistance: Ampicillin, 100 μg/mL
  Growth temperature: 37°C
  Growth strain: DH5alpha
  Copy number: High Copy
Gene/Insert
  Gene/Insert name: GtAR2
  Species: C. elegans (nematode)
  Insert size (bp): 882
  Promoter: Pflp-18
  Tag / fusion protein: mCherry (C terminal on backbone)
  Cloning method: Gibson Cloning
  Sequencing primers: 5′ CATACATTATACGAAGTTATGCTAGCatggcctcccaggtcgtgtacggcga; 3′ CGGCTAAGCTgcatgcTGCAGCCCAAGCTTATTTCATTTCCAAGTTGTTAGCGT
Terms and licenses: Academic/Nonprofit Terms; Industry Terms: Not Available to Industry
Depositor comments: Please visit for https://www.biorxiv.org/content/10.1101/2021.09.21.461278v4 bioRxiv preprint.
How to cite: pJH4562 was a gift from Mei Zhen (Addgene plasmid # 200780 ; http://n2t.net/addgene:200780 ; RRID:Addgene_200780)
